>Addgene plasmid #101134 | pCLIPf-H2B Control Plasmid | addgene full sequence | sequence record 194159 | Addgene NGS Result
GGGGGAGGGAGAGGGGGGGGGGGGAGAGGGGCGGAATTGGCCGCCCTAGATGCATGCTCGACCTGCAGTT
GGACCTGGGAGTGGACACCTGTGGAGAGAAAGGCAAAGTGGATGTCATTGTCACTCAAGTGTATGGCCAG
ATCTCAAGCCTGCCACACCTCAAGCTTGACAACAAAAAGATTGTCTTTTCTGACCAGATGGACGCGGCCA
CCCTCAAAGGCATCACCGCGGGCCAGGTGAATATCAAATCCTCCTCGTTTTTGGAAACTGACAATCTTAG
CGCAGAAGTCATGCCCGCTTTTGAGAGGGAGTACTCACCCCAACAGCTGGCCCTCGCAGACAGCGAATTA
ATTCCAGCACACTGGATCAGTTATCTATGCGGCCGGCTTAAGCGGCCGCTCATTAATTAACCTCGAGTTT
AAACGCGGATCCGCCTGCAGGACCCAGCCCAGGCTTGCCCAGTCTGTGGCCCTCGTGGGCCAGCAGCCAC
TCTTTCACGGCGAGCCCGCCCAGGTAGGGCCCCACGTCGCTGTCGCCCTGCACCACCCGGTGGCAGGGGA
TCAGAATGGGCACGGGATTTCCGTCCAGGGCGGTGTTCACGGCGGCGGTGGCGGCGGGATTGCCCACCAG
GGCGGCCAGGTGGCTCTCGCTGATGACCTCTCCGAACTTCACCACTTTCAGCAGTTTCCACAGCACCTGG
CGGGTAAAGCTCTCCTGCTGGAACACTGGGTGGTGCAGGGCTGGCACAGGGAACTCCTCGATGGCCTCAG
GCTGGTGAAAGTAGGCGTTGAGCCAGGCGGTGGCCTGGATCAGTGGCTCTGGTCCGCCCAGCACGGCGGC
TGGGGCAGGCACTTCCACGGCGTCGGCGGCAGATGTTCCTTTGCCCAGGAAGATGATACGGTGCAGGCCC
TGTTCGCACCCAGACAGTTCCAGCTTGCCCAGAGGGCTATCCAGGGTGGTGCGCTTCATTTCGCAGTCTT
TGTCCATGGTGAATTCACCGGTCTGTACAGATTTAAATGCTGGCGCGCCGATATCGCTAGCCTTAGCGCT
GGTGTACTTGGTGATGGCCTTAGTACCCTCGGACACGGCGTGCTTGGCCAACTCCCCAGGCAGCAGCAGG
CGCACGGCCGTCTGGATCTCCCTGGAGGTGATGGTCGAGCGCTTGTTGTAATGCGCCAGGCGGGAAGCCT
CACCTGCGATGCGCTCGAAAATGTCGTTCACAAACGAATTCATGATGCCCATGGCCTTGGACGAAATGCC
GGTGTCAGGGTGGACCTGCTTCAGAACCTTGTACACATAGATGGAATAGCTCTCCTTGCGGCTGCGCTTG
CGCTTCTTGCCGCCTTTCTTCTGCGCCTTAGTCACCGCCTTCTTGGAGCCCTTTTTCGGGGCGGGAGCAG
ACTTCGCTGGCTCTGGCATCAATTCGATATCGATCCGAGCTCGGTACCAAGCTTGGGTCTCCCTATAGTG
AGTCGTATTAATTTCGATAAGCCAGTAAGCAGTGGGTTCTCTAGTTAGCCAGAGAGCTCTGCTTATATAG
ACCTCCCACCGTACACGCCTACCGCCCATTTGCGTCAATGGGGCGGAGTTGTTACGACATTTTGGAAAGT
CCCGTTGATTTTGGTGCCAAAACAAACTCCCATTGACGTCAATGGGGTGGAGACTTGGAAATCCCCGTGA
GTCAAACCGCTATCCACGCCCATTGATGTACTGCCAAAACCGCATCACCATGGTAATAGCGATGACTAAT
ACGTAGATGTACTGCCAAGTAGGAAAGTCCCATAAGGTCATGTACTGGGCATAATGCCAGGCGGGCCATT
TACCGTCATTGACGTCAATAGGGGGCGTACTTGGCATATGATACACTTGATGTACTGCCAAGTGGGCAGT
TTACCGTAAATACTCCACCCATTGACGTCAATGGAAAGTCCCTATTGGCGTTACTATGGGAACATACGTC
ATTATTGACGTCAATGGGCGGGGGTCGTTGGGCGGTCAGCCAGGCGGGCCATTTACCGTAAGTTATGTAA
CGCGGAACTCCATATATGGGCTATGAACTAATGACCCCGTAATTGATTACTATTAATAACTAGTCAATAA
TCAATGTCAACGCGTATATCTGGCCCGTACATCGCGAAGCAGCGCAAAACGCCTAACCCTAAGCAGATTC
TTCATGCAATTGTCGGTCAAGCCTTGCCTTGTTGTAGCTTAAATTTTGCTCGCGCACTACTCAGCGACCT
CCAACACACAAGCAGGGAGCAGATACTGGCTTAACTATGCGGCATCAGAGCAGATTGTACTGAGAGTGCA
CCATAGGGGATCGGGAGATCTCCCGATCCGTCGACGTCAGGTGGCACTTTTCGGGGAAATGTGCGCGGAA
CCCCTATTTGTTTATTTTTCTAAATACATTCAAATATGTATCCGCTCATGAGACAATAACCCTGATAAAT
GCTTCAATAATATTGAAAAAGGAAGAGTATGAGTATTCAACATTTCCGTGTCGCCCTTATTCCCTTTTTT
GCGGCATTTTGCCTTCCTGTTTTTGCTCACCCAGAAACGCTGGTGAAAGTAAAAGATGCTGAAGATCAGT
TGGGTGCACGAGTGGGTTACATCGAACTGGATCTCAACAGCGGTAAGATCCTTGAGAGTTTTCGCCCCGA
AGAACGTTTTCCAATGATGAGCACTTTTAAAGTTCTGCTATGTGGCGCGGTATTATCCCGTATTGACGCC
GGGCAAGAGCAACTCGGTCGCCGCATACACTATTCTCAGAATGACTTGGTTGAGTACTCACCAGTCACAG
AAAAGCATCTTACGGATGGCATGACAGTAAGAGAATTATGCAGTGCTGCCATAACCATGAGTGATAACAC
TGCGGCCAACTTACTTCTGACAACGATCGGAGGACCGAAGGAGCTAACCGCTTTTTTGCACAACATGGGG
GATCATGTAACTCGCCTTGATCGTTGGGAACCGGAGCTGAATGAAGCCATACCAAACGACGAGCGTGACA
CCACGATGCCTGTAGCAATGGCAACAACGTTGCGCAAACTATTAACTGGCGAACTACTTACTCTAGCTTC
CCGGCAACAATTAATAGACTGGATGGAGGCGGATAAAGTTGCAGGACCACTTCTGCGCTCGGCCCTTCCG
GCTGGCTGGTTTATTGCTGATAAATCTGGAGCCGGTGAGCGTGGGTCTCGCGGTATCATTGCAGCACTGG
GGCCAGATGGTAAGCCCTCCCGTATCGTAGTTATCTACACGACGGGGAGTCAGGCAACTATGGATGAACG
AAATAGACAGATCGCTGAGATAGGTGCCTCACTGATTAAGCATTGGTAACTGTCAGACCAAGTTTACTCA
TATATACTTTAGATTGATTTAAAACTTCATTTTTAATTTAAAAGGATCTAGGTGAAGATCCTTTTTGATA
ATCTCATGACCAAAATCCCTTAACGTGAGTTTTCGTTCCACTGAGCGTCAGACCCCGTAGAAAAGATCAA
AGGATCTTCTTGAGATCCTTTTTTTCTGCGCGTAATCTGCTGCTTGCAAACAAAAAAACCACCGCTACCA
GCGGTGGTTTGTTTGCCGGATCAAGAGCTACCAACTCTTTTTCCGAAGGTAACTGGCTTCAGCAGAGCGC
AGATACCAAATACTGTTCTTCTAGTGTAGCCGTAGTTAGGCCACCACTTCAAGAACTCTGTAGCACCGCC
TACATACCTCGCTCTGCTAATCCTGTTACCAGTGGCTGCTGCCAGTGGCGATAAGTCGTGTCTTACCGGG
TTGGACTCAAGACGATAGTTACCGGATAAGGCGCAGCGGTCGGGCTGAACGGGGGGTTCGTGCACACAGC
CCAGCTTGGAGCGAACGACCTACACCGAACTGAGATACCTACAGCGTGAGCTATGAGAAAGCGCCACGCT
TCCCGAAGGGAGAAAGGCGGACAGGTATCCGGTAAGCGGCAGGGTCGGAACAGGAGAGCGCACGAGGGAG
CTTCCAGGGGGAAACGCCTGGTATCTTTATAGTCCTGTCGGGTTTCGCCACCTCTGACTTGAGCGTCGAT
TTTTGTGATGCTCGTCAGGGGGGCGGAGCCTATGGAAAAACGCCAGCAACGCGGCCTTTTTACGGTTCCT
GGCCTTTTGCTGGCCTTTTGCTCACATGTTCTTTCCTGCGTTATCCCCTGATTCTGTGGATAACCGTATT
ACCGCCTTTGAGTGAGCTGATACCGCTCGCCGCAGCCGAACGACCGAGCGCAGCGAGTCAGTGAGCGAGG
AAGCGGAAGAGCGCCCAATACGCAAACCGCCTCTCCCCGCGCGTTGGCCGATTCATTAATGCAGCTGGCA
CGACAGGTTTCCCGACTGGAAAGCGGGCAGTGAGCGCAACGCAATTAATGTGAGTTAGCTCACTCATTAG
GCACCCCAGGCTTTACACTTTATGCTTCCGGCTCGTATGTTGTGTGGAATTGTGAGCGGATAACAATTTC
ACACAGGAAACAGCTATGACCATGATTACGCCAAGCTCTAGCTAGAGGTCGACGGTATACAGACATGATA
AGATACATTGATGAGTTTGGACAAACCACAACTAGAATGCACTCGACGCGTTAAGATACATTGATGAGTT
TGGACAAACCACAACTAGAATGCAGTGAAAAAAATGCTTTATTTGTGAAATTTGTGATGCTATTGCTTTA
TTTGTAACCATTATAAGCTGCAATAAACAAGTTAACAACAACAATTGCATTCATTTTATGTTTCAGGTTC
AGGGGGAGGTGTGGGAGGTTTTTTAAAGCAAGTAAAACCTCTACAAATGTGGTATGGCTGATTATGATCA
GTTATCTAGAGAATTGATCCCCTCAGAAGAACTCGTCAAGAAGGCGATAGAAGGCGATGCGCTGCGAATC
GGGAGCGGCGATACCGTAAAGCACGAGGAAGCGGTCAGCCCATTCGCCGCCAAGCTCTTCAGCAATATCA
CGGGTAGCCAACGCTATGTCCTGATAGCGGTCCGCCACACCCAGCCGGCCACAGTCGATGAATCCAGAAA
AGCGGCCATTTTCCACCATGATATTCGGCAAGCAGGCATCGCCATGGGTCACGACGAGATCATCGCCGTC
GGGCATGCGCGCCTTGAGCCTGGCGAACAGTTCGGCTGGCGCGAGCCCCTGATGCTCTTCGTCCAGATCA
TCCTGATCGACAAGACCGGCTTCCATCCGAGTACGTGCTCGCTCGATGCGATGTTTCGCTTGGTGGTCGA
ATGGGCAGGTAGCCGGATCAAGCGTATGCAGCCGCCGCATTGCATCAGCCATGATGGATACTTTCTCGGC
AGGAGCAAGGTGAGATGACAGGAGATCCTGCCCCGGCACTTCGCCCAATAGCAGCCAGTCCCTTCCCGCT
TCAGTGACAACGTCGAGCACAGCTGCGCAAGGAACGCCCGTCGTGGCCAGCCACGATAGCCGCGCTGCCT
CGTCCTGCAGTTCATTCAGGGCACCGGACAGGTCGGTCTTGACAAAAAGAACCGGGCGCCCCTGCGCTGA
CAGCCGGAACACGGCGGCATCAGAGCAGCCGATTGTCTGTTGTGCCCAGTCATAGCCGAATAGCCTCTCC
ACCCAAGCGGCCGGAGAACCTGCGTGCAATCCATCTTGTTCAATGGCCGATCCCATATTGGCTGCAGGAA
TTATCCCGGGTTGTGGCAAGCTTATCATCGTGTTTTTCAAAGGAAAACCACGTCCCCGTGGTTCGGGGGG
CCTAGACGTTTTTTTAACCTCGACTAAACACATGTAAAGCATGTGCACCGAGGCCCCAGATCAGATCCCA
TACAATGGGGTACCTTCTGGGCATCCTTCAGCCCCTTGTTGAATACGCTTGAGGAGAGCCATTTGACTCT
TTCCACAACTATCCAACTCACAACGTGGCACTGGGGTTGTGCCGCCTTTGCAGGTGTATCTTATACACGT
GGCTTTTGGCCGCAGAGGCACCTGTCGCCAGGTGGGGGGTTCCGCTGCCTGCAAAGGGTCGCTACAGACG
TTGTTTGTCTTCAAGAAGCTTCCAGAGGAACTGCTTCCTTCACGACATTCAACAGACCTTGCATTCCTTT
GGCGAGAGGGGAAAGACCCCTAGGAATGCTCGTCAAGAAGACAGGGCCAGGTTTCCGGGCCCTCACATTG
CCAAAAGACGGCAATATGGTGGAAAATAACATATAGACAAACGCACACCGGCCTTATTCCAAGCGGCTTC
GGCCAGTAACGTTAGGGGG
Features (pLannotate 1.2.2; 20 found; start..end, strand, type, name):
     89..318     -  intron         chimeric intron: chimera between introns from adenovirus and immunoglobulin heavy chain genes
    442..987     -  CDS            CLIP-tag™: human O6-alkylguanine-DNA-alkyltransferase variant that forms covalent bonds with benzylcytosine derivatives fast-reacting variant, optimized for mammalian expression
   1042..1419    -  CDS            H2B: human histone H2B; HIST1H2BJ
   1462..1480    -  promoter       T7 promoter: promoter for bacteriophage T7 RNA polymerase
   1496..1529    -  LTR            5' LTR (truncated) (fragment): truncated 5' long terminal repeat (LTR) from HIV-1
   1525..1728    -  promoter       CMV promoter: human cytomegalovirus (CMV) immediate early promoter
   1729..2108    -  enhancer       CMV enhancer: human cytomegalovirus immediate early enhancer
   2263..2315    +  misc_feature   bom (fragment): basis of mobility region from pBR322
   2374..2478    +  promoter       AmpR promoter: bla
   2479..3339    +  CDS            AmpR: β-lactamase; bla; confers resistance to ampicillin, carbenicillin, and related antibiotics
   3510..4098    +  rep_origin     ori: high-copy-number ColE1/pMB1/pBR322/pUC origin of replication
   4281..4373    +  CDS            lacI (fragment): lac repressor; lacI; The lac repressor binds to the lac operator to inhibit transcription in E. coli. This inhibition can be relieved by adding lactose or isopropyl-β-D-thiogalactopyranoside (IPTG).
   4386..4407    +  protein_bind   CAP binding site: CAP binding activates transcription in the presence of cAMP. E. coli catabolite activator protein
   4422..4452    +  promoter       lac promoter: promoter for the E. coli lac operon
   4460..4476    +  protein_bind   lac operator: The lac repressor binds to the lac operator to inhibit transcription in E. coli. This inhibition can be relieved by adding lactose or isopropyl-β-D-thiogalactopyranoside (IPTG). lac repressor encoded by lacI
   4540..4591    -  polyA_signal   SV40 poly(A) signal (fragment): SV40 polyadenylation signal
   4602..4723    -  polyA_signal   SV40 poly(A) signal: SV40 polyadenylation signal
   4746..4830    -  CDS            large T antigen (fragment): large T antigen from SV40 (simian virus 40)
   4853..5656    -  CDS            NeoR/KanR: aminoglycoside phosphotransferase from Tn5; aph(3')-II (or nptII); confers resistance to neomycin, kanamycin, and G418 (Geneticin®)
   5692..6154    -  misc_feature   IRES: internal ribosome entry site (IRES) of the encephalomyocarditis virus (EMCV)
