[The description below was written by a language model from this plasmid's Addgene catalogue record and pLannotate feature annotations shown in this document.]
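Description:
pCLIPf-H2B Control Plasmid is a mammalian expression vector built on the pCLIP backbone that produces human histone H2B (HIST1H2BJ/H2BC11) fused to the CLIP-tag. It is maintained in E. coli as a high-copy plasmid through a ColE1/pUC-type origin and selected with ampicillin via the bla gene. The sequenced record is 6,249 nt, consistent with the stated 5,871 bp backbone plus the 378 bp insert.

All parts of the expression unit lie on the same strand and appear to form a single transcription unit. The CMV immediate-early enhancer and promoter, followed by a T7 promoter, drive the H2B coding sequence, which sits upstream of, and is fused to, CLIPf, so the tag lies at the C terminus of the histone. CLIPf is a fast-reacting, mammalian-optimised variant of human O6-alkylguanine-DNA alkyltransferase that bonds covalently to benzylcytosine derivatives, allowing the fusion to be labelled specifically with fluorescent or other functionalised substrates. Downstream of the tag are a chimeric adenovirus/immunoglobulin intron, an EMCV IRES and the Tn5 NeoR/KanR gene, terminated by SV40 polyadenylation signals. This bicistronic arrangement links G418 resistance to expression of the fusion transcript and permits selection of stable cell lines. Short annotated fragments (HIV-1 LTR, bom, lacI, lac promoter/operator, SV40 large T antigen) appear to be backbone remnants or partial sequence matches rather than functional elements.

As its name suggests, the plasmid serves as a control for CLIP-tag labelling. Because H2B is a core histone incorporated into chromatin, successful expression and labelling would be expected to give a nuclear signal. The cloning sites used for the insert are not recorded.
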