Addgene plasmid #101134: pCLIPf-H2B Control Plasmid
Purpose: Expression of CLIP-tagged Histone H2B in mammalian cells
Depositing lab: New England Biolabs & Ana Egana. Depositing organization: New England Biolabs.
Backbone
  Vector backbone: pCLIP
  Backbone size w/o insert (bp): 5871
  Vector type: Mammalian Expression
  Selectable markers: Neomycin (select with G418) ; Kanamycin
Growth in bacteria
  Bacterial resistance: Ampicillin, 100 μg/mL
  Growth temperature: 37°C
  Growth strain: DH5alpha
  Copy number: High Copy
Gene/Insert
  Gene/Insert name: Histone H2B
  Species: H. sapiens (human)
  Insert size (bp): 378
  Entrez Gene: H2BC11 (a.k.a. H2B/r, H2BFR, H2BJ, HIST1H2BJ)
  Promoter: CMV
  Tag / fusion protein: CLIP-tag (CLIPf) (C terminal on backbone)
  Cloning method: Restriction Enzyme; 5′ cloning site unknown (unknown if destroyed); 3′ cloning site unknown (unknown if destroyed)
  Sequencing primers: 5′ GACGCAAATGGGCGGTAG (CMV Forward Primer); 3′ CTGGGGCAGGCACTTCCA (SNAP/CLIP Reverse Primer)
Terms and licenses: Academic/Nonprofit Terms; Industry Terms
Depositor comments: Originally cloned at New England Biolabs. The H2B insert is a N-terminal insert. For more information on this plasmid, please see https://www.addgene.org/depositor-collections/neb-cell-imaging-tags/ This plasmid is covered by one or more patents, trademarks and/or copyrights owned or controlled by New England Biolabs, Inc (NEB). For more information about commercial rights, please contact NEB's Global Business Development team at .
How to cite: pCLIPf-H2B Control Plasmid was a gift from New England Biolabs & Ana Egana (Addgene plasmid # 101134 ; http://n2t.net/addgene:101134 ; RRID:Addgene_101134)
