LOCUS       Exported 6249 bp ds-DNA circular SYN 14-AUG-2017
DEFINITION  Cloning vector pCLIPf-H2B, complete sequence.
ACCESSION   .
VERSION     .
KEYWORDS    Untitled 12
SOURCE      synthetic DNA construct
  ORGANISM  synthetic DNA construct
REFERENCE   1 (bases 1 to 6249)
  AUTHORS   Sun L, Provost C, Ghosh I, Xu MQ.
  TITLE     Direct Submission
  JOURNAL   Submitted (08-APR-2011) Research Department, New England Biolabs,
            240 County Road, Ipswich, MA 01938, USA
REFERENCE   2 (bases 1 to 6249)
  AUTHORS   Addgene
  TITLE     Direct Submission
  JOURNAL   Exported Monday, Aug 14, 2017 from SnapGene 3.1.3
            http://www.snapgene.com
FEATURES             Location/Qualifiers
     source          1..6249
                     /organism="Cloning vector pCLIPf-H2B"
                     /mol_type="other DNA"
     promoter        251..818
                     /note="CMV immediate early promoter region"
     promoter        863..880
                     /note="T7 promoter (clockwise)"
     CDS             924..1940
                     /codon_start=1
                     /gene="H2B/CLIP10f"
                     /product="histone H2B / O-6-methylguanine-DNA
                     methyltransferase fusion"
                     /note="H2B/CLIP10f"
                     /note="H2B sequence 924..1301, CLIP10f sequence 1356..1901;
                     CLIP10f optimized for mammalian expression; possible
                     alternative start 774"
                     /translation="MPEPAKSAPAPKKGSKKAVTKAQKKGGKKRKRSRKESYSIYVYKV
                     LKQVHPDTGISSKAMGIMNSFVNDIFERIAGEASRLAHYNKRSTITSREIQTAVRLLLP
                     GELAKHAVSEGTKAITKYTSAKASDIGAPAFKSVQTGEFTMDKDCEMKRTTLDSPLGKL
                     ELSGCEQGLHRIIFLGKGTSAADAVEVPAPAAVLGGPEPLIQATAWLNAYFHQPEAIEE
                     FPVPALHHPVFQQESFTRQVLWKLLKVVKFGEVISESHLAALVGNPAATAAVNTALDGN
                     PVPILIPCHRVVQGDSDVGPYLGGLAVKEWLLAHEGHRLGKPGLGPAGGSAFKLEVN"
     gene            924..1940
                     /gene="H2B/CLIP10f"
                     /note="H2B/CLIP10f"
     misc_RNA        2333..2915
                     /note="internal ribosome entry site (IRES) from
                     encephalomyocarditis virus (ECMV); allows polycistronic
                     expression of H2B/CLIP10f and neoR, and required for
                     expression of neoR"
     CDS             2936..3739
                     /codon_start=1
                     /gene="aph(3')-II"
                     /product="aminoglycoside phosphotransferase from Tn5"
                     /note="aph(3')-II"
                     /note="neoR, kanR, nptII (confers resistance to neomycin
                     and kanamycin)"
                     /translation="MGSAIEQDGLHAGSPAAWVERLFGYDWAQQTIGCSDAAVFRLSAQ
                     GRPVLFVKTDLSGALNELQDEAARLSWLATTGVPCAAVLDVVTEAGRDWLLLGEVPGQD
                     LLSSHLAPAEKVSIMADAMRRLHTLDPATCPFDHQAKHRIERARTRMEAGLVDQDDLDE
                     EHQGLAPAELFARLKARMPDGDDLVVTHGDACLPNIMVENGRFSGFIDCGRLGVADRYQ
                     DIALATRDIAEELGGEWADRFLVLYGIAAPDSQRIAFYRLLDEFF"
     gene            2936..3739
                     /gene="aph(3')-II"
                     /note="aph(3')-II"
     promoter        complement(4141..4170)
                     /note="Plac promoter (-35 signal TTTACA, -10 signal TATGTT)
                     (counter-clockwise)"
     rep_origin      complement(4494..5082)
                     /direction=LEFT
                     /note="pUC19 origin of replication (counter-clockwise)
                     (RNAII -35 to RNA/DNA switch point)"
     CDS             complement(5253..6113)
                     /codon_start=1
                     /gene="bla"
                     /product="beta-lactamase"
                     /note="bla"
                     /note="ampR (confers resistance to ampicillin)"
                     /translation="MSIQHFRVALIPFFAAFCLPVFAHPETLVKVKDAEDQLGARVGYI
                     ELDLNSGKILESFRPEERFPMMSTFKVLLCGAVLSRIDAGQEQLGRRIHYSQNDLVEYS
                     PVTEKHLTDGMTVRELCSAAITMSDNTAANLLLTTIGGPKELTAFLHNMGDHVTRLDRW
                     EPELNEAIPNDERDTTMPVAMATTLRKLLTGELLTLASRQQLIDWMEADKVAGPLLRSA
                     LPAGWFIADKSGAGERGSRGIIAALGPDGKPSRIVVIYTTGSQATMDERNRQIAEIGAS
                     LIKHW"
     gene            complement(5253..6113)
                     /gene="bla"
                     /note="bla"
ORIGIN
        1 gacggatcgg gagatctccc gatcccctat ggtgcactct cagtacaatc tgctctgatg
       61 ccgcatagtt aagccagtat ctgctccctg cttgtgtgtt ggaggtcgct gagtagtgcg
      121 cgagcaaaat ttaagctaca acaaggcaag gcttgaccga caattgcatg aagaatctgc
      181 ttagggttag gcgttttgcg ctgcttcgcg atgtacgggc cagatatacg cgttgacatt
      241 gattattgac tagttattaa tagtaatcaa ttacggggtc attagttcat agcccatata
      301 tggagttccg cgttacataa cttacggtaa atggcccgcc tggctgaccg cccaacgacc
      361 cccgcccatt gacgtcaata atgacgtatg ttcccatagt aacgccaata gggactttcc
      421 attgacgtca atgggtggag tatttacggt aaactgccca cttggcagta catcaagtgt
      481 atcatatgcc aagtacgccc cctattgacg tcaatgacgg taaatggccc gcctggcatt
      541 atgcccagta catgacctta tgggactttc ctacttggca gtacatctac gtattagtca
      601 tcgctattac catggtgatg cggttttggc agtacatcaa tgggcgtgga tagcggtttg
      661 actcacgggg atttccaagt ctccacccca ttgacgtcaa tgggagtttg ttttggcacc
      721 aaaatcaacg ggactttcca aaatgtcgta acaactccgc cccattgacg caaatgggcg
      781 gtaggcgtgt acggtgggag gtctatataa gcagagctct ctggctaact agagaaccca
      841 ctgcttactg gcttatcgaa attaatacga ctcactatag ggagacccaa gcttggtacc
      901 gagctcggat cgatatcgaa ttgatgccag agccagcgaa gtctgctccc gccccgaaaa
      961 agggctccaa gaaggcggtg actaaggcgc agaagaaagg cggcaagaag cgcaagcgca
     1021 gccgcaagga gagctattcc atctatgtgt acaaggttct gaagcaggtc caccctgaca
     1081 ccggcatttc gtccaaggcc atgggcatca tgaattcgtt tgtgaacgac attttcgagc
     1141 gcatcgcagg tgaggcttcc cgcctggcgc attacaacaa gcgctcgacc atcacctcca
     1201 gggagatcca gacggccgtg cgcctgctgc tgcctgggga gttggccaag cacgccgtgt
     1261 ccgagggtac taaggccatc accaagtaca ccagcgctaa ggctagcgat atcggcgcgc
     1321 cagcatttaa atctgtacag accggtgaat tcaccatgga caaagactgc gaaatgaagc
     1381 gcaccaccct ggatagccct ctgggcaagc tggaactgtc tgggtgcgaa cagggcctgc
     1441 accgtatcat cttcctgggc aaaggaacat ctgccgccga cgccgtggaa gtgcctgccc
     1501 cagccgccgt gctgggcgga ccagagccac tgatccaggc caccgcctgg ctcaacgcct
     1561 actttcacca gcctgaggcc atcgaggagt tccctgtgcc agccctgcac cacccagtgt
     1621 tccagcagga gagctttacc cgccaggtgc tgtggaaact gctgaaagtg gtgaagttcg
     1681 gagaggtcat cagcgagagc cacctggccg ccctggtggg caatcccgcc gccaccgccg
     1741 ccgtgaacac cgccctggac ggaaatcccg tgcccattct gatcccctgc caccgggtgg
     1801 tgcagggcga cagcgacgtg gggccctacc tgggcgggct cgccgtgaaa gagtggctgc
     1861 tggcccacga gggccacaga ctgggcaagc ctgggctggg tcctgcaggc ggatccgcgt
     1921 ttaaactcga ggttaattaa tgagcggccg cttaagccgg ccgcatagat aactgatcca
     1981 gtgtgctgga attaattcgc tgtctgcgag ggccagctgt tggggtgagt actccctctc
     2041 aaaagcgggc atgacttctg cgctaagatt gtcagtttcc aaaaacgagg aggatttgat
     2101 attcacctgg cccgcggtga tgcctttgag ggtggccgcg tccatctggt cagaaaagac
     2161 aatctttttg ttgtcaagct tgaggtgtgg caggcttgag atctggccat acacttgagt
     2221 gacaatgaca tccactttgc ctttctctcc acaggtgtcc actcccaggt ccaactgcag
     2281 gtcgagcatg catctagggc ggccaattcc gcccctctcc ccccccccct tttccctccc
     2341 ccccccctaa cgttactggc cgaagccgct tggaataagg ccggtgtgcg tttgtctata
     2401 tgttattttc caccatattg ccgtcttttg gcaatgtgag ggcccggaaa cctggccctg
     2461 tcttcttgac gagcattcct aggggtcttt cccctctcgc caaaggaatg caaggtctgt
     2521 tgaatgtcgt gaaggaagca gttcctctgg aagcttcttg aagacaaaca acgtctgtag
     2581 cgaccctttg caggcagcgg aaccccccac ctggcgacag gtgcctctgc ggccaaaagc
     2641 cacgtgtata agatacacct gcaaaggcgg cacaacccca gtgccacgtt gtgagttgga
     2701 tagttgtgga aagagtcaaa tggctctcct caagcgtatt caacaagggg ctgaaggatg
     2761 cccagaaggt accccattgt atgggatctg atctggggcc tcggtgcaca tgctttacat
     2821 gtgtttagtc gaggttaaaa aaacgtctag gccccccgaa ccacggggac gtggttttcc
     2881 tttgaaaaac acgatgataa gcttgccaca acccgggata attcctgcag ccaatatggg
     2941 atcggccatt gaacaagatg gattgcacgc aggttctccg gccgcttggg tggagaggct
     3001 attcggctat gactgggcac aacagacaat cggctgctct gatgccgccg tgttccggct
     3061 gtcagcgcag gggcgcccgg ttctttttgt caagaccgac ctgtccggtg ccctgaatga
     3121 actgcaggac gaggcagcgc ggctatcgtg gctggccacg acgggcgttc cttgcgcagc
     3181 tgtgctcgac gttgtcactg aagcgggaag ggactggctg ctattgggcg aagtgccggg
     3241 gcaggatctc ctgtcatctc accttgctcc tgccgagaaa gtatccatca tggctgatgc
     3301 aatgcggcgg ctgcatacgc ttgatccggc tacctgccca ttcgaccacc aagcgaaaca
     3361 tcgcatcgag cgagcacgta ctcggatgga agccggtctt gtcgatcagg atgatctgga
     3421 cgaagagcat caggggctcg cgccagccga actgttcgcc aggctcaagg cgcgcatgcc
     3481 cgacggcgat gatctcgtcg tgacccatgg cgatgcctgc ttgccgaata tcatggtgga
     3541 aaatggccgc ttttctggat tcatcgactg tggccggctg ggtgtggcgg accgctatca
     3601 ggacatagcg ttggctaccc gtgatattgc tgaagagctt ggcggcgaat gggctgaccg
     3661 cttcctcgtg ctttacggta tcgccgctcc cgattcgcag cgcatcgcct tctatcgcct
     3721 tcttgacgag ttcttctgag gggatcaatt ctctagataa ctgatcataa tcagccatac
     3781 cacatttgta gaggttttac ttgctttaaa aaacctccca cacctccccc tgaacctgaa
     3841 acataaaatg aatgcaattg ttgttgttaa cttgtttatt gcagcttata atggttacaa
     3901 ataaagcaat agcatcacaa atttcacaaa taaagcattt ttttcactgc attctagttg
     3961 tggtttgtcc aaactcatca atgtatctta acgcgtcgag tgcattctag ttgtggtttg
     4021 tccaaactca tcaatgtatc ttatcatgtc tgtataccgt cgacctctag ctagagcttg
     4081 gcgtaatcat ggtcatagct gtttcctgtg tgaaattgtt atccgctcac aattccacac
     4141 aacatacgag ccggaagcat aaagtgtaaa gcctggggtg cctaatgagt gagctaactc
     4201 acattaattg cgttgcgctc actgcccgct ttccagtcgg gaaacctgtc gtgccagctg
     4261 cattaatgaa tcggccaacg cgcggggaga ggcggtttgc gtattgggcg ctcttccgct
     4321 tcctcgctca ctgactcgct gcgctcggtc gttcggctgc ggcgagcggt atcagctcac
     4381 tcaaaggcgg taatacggtt atccacagaa tcaggggata acgcaggaaa gaacatgtga
     4441 gcaaaaggcc agcaaaaggc caggaaccgt aaaaaggccg cgttgctggc gtttttccat
     4501 aggctccgcc cccctgacga gcatcacaaa aatcgacgct caagtcagag gtggcgaaac
     4561 ccgacaggac tataaagata ccaggcgttt ccccctggaa gctccctcgt gcgctctcct
     4621 gttccgaccc tgccgcttac cggatacctg tccgcctttc tcccttcggg aagcgtggcg
     4681 ctttctcata gctcacgctg taggtatctc agttcggtgt aggtcgttcg ctccaagctg
     4741 ggctgtgtgc acgaaccccc cgttcagccc gaccgctgcg ccttatccgg taactatcgt
     4801 cttgagtcca acccggtaag acacgactta tcgccactgg cagcagccac tggtaacagg
     4861 attagcagag cgaggtatgt aggcggtgct acagagttct tgaagtggtg gcctaactac
     4921 ggctacacta gaagaacagt atttggtatc tgcgctctgc tgaagccagt taccttcgga
     4981 aaaagagttg gtagctcttg atccggcaaa caaaccaccg ctggtagcgg tggttttttt
     5041 gtttgcaagc agcagattac gcgcagaaaa aaaggatctc aagaagatcc tttgatcttt
     5101 tctacggggt ctgacgctca gtggaacgaa aactcacgtt aagggatttt ggtcatgaga
     5161 ttatcaaaaa ggatcttcac ctagatcctt ttaaattaaa aatgaagttt taaatcaatc
     5221 taaagtatat atgagtaaac ttggtctgac agttaccaat gcttaatcag tgaggcacct
     5281 atctcagcga tctgtctatt tcgttcatcc atagttgcct gactccccgt cgtgtagata
     5341 actacgatac gggagggctt accatctggc cccagtgctg caatgatacc gcgagaccca
     5401 cgctcaccgg ctccagattt atcagcaata aaccagccag ccggaagggc cgagcgcaga
     5461 agtggtcctg caactttatc cgcctccatc cagtctatta attgttgccg ggaagctaga
     5521 gtaagtagtt cgccagttaa tagtttgcgc aacgttgttg ccattgctac aggcatcgtg
     5581 gtgtcacgct cgtcgtttgg tatggcttca ttcagctccg gttcccaacg atcaaggcga
     5641 gttacatgat cccccatgtt gtgcaaaaaa gcggttagct ccttcggtcc tccgatcgtt
     5701 gtcagaagta agttggccgc agtgttatca ctcatggtta tggcagcact gcataattct
     5761 cttactgtca tgccatccgt aagatgcttt tctgtgactg gtgagtactc aaccaagtca
     5821 ttctgagaat agtgtatgcg gcgaccgagt tgctcttgcc cggcgtcaat acgggataat
     5881 accgcgccac atagcagaac tttaaaagtg ctcatcattg gaaaacgttc ttcggggcga
     5941 aaactctcaa ggatcttacc gctgttgaga tccagttcga tgtaacccac tcgtgcaccc
     6001 aactgatctt cagcatcttt tactttcacc agcgtttctg ggtgagcaaa aacaggaagg
     6061 caaaatgccg caaaaaaggg aataagggcg acacggaaat gttgaatact catactcttc
     6121 ctttttcaat attattgaag catttatcag ggttattgtc tcatgagcgg atacatattt
     6181 gaatgtattt agaaaaataa acaaataggg gttccgcgca catttccccg aaaagtgcca
     6241 cctgacgtc
//
